>Addgene plasmid #51532 | pET21a-hAIM2-His6 | depositor full sequence | sequence record 78740 | pET21a-hAIM2-His6 sequence 6438 bps
TGGCGAATGGG
[124 nt withheld, positions 12-135]
C
[91 nt withheld, positions 137-227]
A
[49 nt withheld, positions 229-277]
CCTTTGACGTTGGAGTCCACGTTCTTT
[37 nt withheld, positions 305-341]
ACCCTATCTCGGTCTATTCTTTTGATTTATAAGGGATTTTGCCGATTTCGGCCTATTGGTTAAAAAATGA
GCTGATTTAACAAAAATTTAACGCGAATTTTAACAAAATATTAACGTTTACAATTTCAGGTGGCACTTTT
CGGGGAAATGTGCGCGGAACCCCTATTTGTTTATTTTTCTAAATACATTCAAATATGTATCCGCTCATGA
GACAATAACCCTGATAAATGCTTCAATAATATTGAAAAAGGAAGAGTATGAGTATTCAACATTTCCGTGT
CGCCCTTATTCCCTTTTTTGCGGCATTTTGCCTTCCTGTTTTTGCTCACCCAGAAACGCTGGTGAAAGTA
AAAGATGCTGAAGATCAGTTGGGTGCACGAGTGGGTTACATCGAACTGGATCTCAACAGCGGTAAGATCC
TTGAGAGTTTTCGCCCCGAAGAACGTTTTCCAATGATGAGCACTTTTAAAGTTCTGCTATGTGGCGCGGT
ATTATCCCGTATTGACGCCGGGCAAGAGCAACTCGGTCGCCGCATACACTATTCTCAGAATGACTTGGTT
GAGTACTCACCAGTCACAGAAAAGCATCTTACGGATGGCATGACAGTAAGAGAATTATGCAGTGCTGCCA
TAACCATGAGTGATAACACTGCGGCCAACTTACTTCTGACAACGATCGGAGGACCGAAGGAGCTAACCGC
TTTTTTGCACAACATGGGGGATCATGTAACTCGCCTTGATCGTTGGGAACCGGAGCTGAATGAAGCCATA
CCAAACGACGAGCGTGACACCACGATGCCTGCAGCAATGGCAACAACGTTGCGCAAACTATTAACTGGCG
AACTACTTACTCTAGCTTCCCGGCAACAATTAATAGACTGGATGGAGGCGGATAAAGTTGCAGGACCACT
TCTGCGCTCGGCCCTTCCGGCTGGCTGGTTTATTGCTGATAAATCTGGAGCCGGTGAGCGTGGGTCTCGC
GGTATCATTGCAGCACTGGGGCCAGATGGTAAGCCCTCCCGTATCGTAGTTATCTACACGACGGGGAGTC
AGGCAACTATGGATGAACGAAATAGACAGATCGCTGAGATAGGTGCCTCACTGATTAAGCATTGGTAACT
GTCAGACCAAGTTTACTCATATATACTTTAGATTGATTTAAAACTTCATTTTTAATTTAAAAGGATCTAG
GTGAAGATCCTTTTTGATAATCTCATGACCAAAATCCCTTAACGTGAGTTTTCGTTCCACTGAGCGTCAG
ACCCCGTAGAAAAGATCAAAGGATCTTCTTGAGATCCTTTTTTTCTGCGCGTAATCTGCTGCTTGCAAAC
AAAAAAACCACCGCTACCAGCGGTGGTTTGTTTGCCGGATCAAGAGCTACCAACTCTTTTTCCGAAGGTA
ACTGGCTTCAGCAGAGCGCAGATACCAAATACTGTCCTTCTAGTGTAGCCGTAGTTAGGCCACCACTTCA
AGAACTCTGTAGCACCGCCTACATACCTCGCTCTGCTAATCCTGTTACCAGTGGCTGCTGCCAGTGGCGA
TAAGTCGTGTCTTACCGGGTTGGACTCAAGACGATAGTTACCGGATAAGGCGCAGCGGTCGGGCTGAACG
GGGGGTTCGTGCACACAGCCCAGCTTGGAGCGAACGACCTACACCGAACTGAGATACCTACAGCGTGAGC
TATGAGAAAGCGCCACGCTTCCCGAAGGGAGAAAGGCGGACAGGTATCCGGTAAGCGGCAGGGTCGGAAC
AGGAGAGCGCACGAGGGAGCTTCCAGGGGGAAACGCCTGGTATCTTTATAGTCCTGTCGGGTTTCGCCAC
CTCTGACTTGAGCGTCGATTTTTGTGATGCTCGTCAGGGGGGCGGAGCCTATGGAAAAACGCCAGCAACG
CGGCCTTTTTACGGTTCCTGGCCTTTTGCTGGCCTTTTGCTCACATGTTCTTTCCTGCGTTATCCCCTGA
TTCTGTGGATAACCGTATTACCGCCTTTGAGTGAGCTGATACCGCTCGCCGCAGCCGAACGACCGAGCGC
AGCGAGTCAGTGAGCGAGGAAGCGGAAGAGCGCCTGATGCGGTATTTTCTCCTTACGCATCTGTGCGGTA
TTTCACACCGCATATATGGTGCACTCTCAGTACAATCTGCTCTGATGCCGCATAGTTAAGCCAGTATACA
CTCCGCTATCGCTACGTGACTGGGTCATGGCTGCGCCCCGACACCCGCCAACACCCGCTGACGCGCCCTG
ACGGGCTTGTCTGCTCCCGGCATCCGCTTACAGACAAGCTGTGACCGTCTCCGGGAGCTGCATGTGTCAG
AGGTTTTCACCGTCATCACCGAAACGCGCGAGGCAGCTGCGGTAAAGCTCATCAGCGTGGTCGTGAAGCG
ATTCACAGATGTCTGCCTGTTCATCCGCGTCCAGCTCGTTGAGTTTCTCCAGAAGCGTTAATGTCTGGCT
TCTGATAAAGCGGGCCATGTTAAGGGCGGTTTTTTCCTGTTTGGTCACTGATGCCTCCGTGTAAGGGGGA
TTTCTGTTCATGGGGGTAATGATACCGATGAAACGAGAGAGGATGCTCACGATACGGGTTACTGATGATG
AACATGCCCGGTTACTGGAACGTTGTGAGGGTAAACAACTGGCGGTATGGATGCGGCGGGACCAGAGAAA
AATCACTCAGGGTCAATGCCAGCGCTTCGTTAATACAGATGTAGGTGTTCCACAGGGTAGCCAGCAGCAT
CCTGCGATGCAGATCCGGAACATAATGGTGCAGGGCGCTGACTTCCGCGTTTCCAGACTTTACGAAACAC
GGAAACCGAAGACCATTCATGTTGTTGCTCAGGTCGCAGACGTTTTGCAGCAGCAGTCGCTTCACGTTCG
CTCGCGTATCGGTGATTCATTCTGCTAACCAGTAAGGCAACCCCGCCAGCCTAGCCGGGTCCTCAACGAC
AGGAGCACGATCATGCGCACCCGTGGGGCCGCCATGCCGGCGATAATGGCCTGCTTCTCGCCGAAACGTT
TGGTGGCGGGACCAGTGACGAAGGCTTGAGCGAGGGCGTGCAAGATTCCGAATACCGCAAGCGACAGGCC
GATCATCGTCGCGCTCCAGCGAAAGCGGTCCTCGCCGAAAATGACCCAGAGCGCTGCCGGCACCTGTCCT
ACGAGTTGCATGATAAAGAAGACAGTCATAAGTGCGGCGACGATAGTCATGCCCCGCGCCCACCGGAAGG
AGCTGACTGGGTTGAAGGCTCTCAAGGGCATCGGTCGAGATCCCGGTGCCTAATGAGTGAGCTAACTTAC
ATTAATTGCGTTGCGCTCACTGCCCGCTTTCCAGTCGGGAAACCTGTCGTGCCAGCTGCATTAATGAATC
GGCCAACGCGCGGGGAGAGGCGGTTTGCGTATTGGGCGCCAGGGTGGTTTTTCTTTTCACCAGTGAGACG
GGCAACAGCTGATTGCCCTTCACCGCCTGGCCCTGAGAGAGTTGCAGCAAGCGGTCCACGCTGGTTTGCC
CCAGCAGGCGAAAATCCTGTTTGATGGTGGTTAACGGCGGGATATAACATGAGCTGTCTTCGGTATCGTC
GTATCCCACTACCGAGATATCCGCACCAACGCGCAGCCCGGACTCGGTAATGGCGCGCATTGCGCCCAGC
GCCATCTGATCGTTGGCAACCAGCATCGCAGTGGGAACGATGCCCTCATTCAGCATTTGCATGGTTTGTT
GAAAACCGGACATGGCACTCCAGTCGCCTTCCCGTTCCGCTATCGGCTGAATTTGATTGCGAGTGAGATA
TTTATGCCAGCCAGCCAGACGCAGACGCGCCGAGACAGAACTTAATGGGCCCGCTAACAGCGCGATTTGC
TGGTGACCCAATGCGACCAGATGCTCCACGCCCAGTCGCGTACCGTCTTCATGGGAGAAAATAATACTGT
TGATGGGTGTCTGGTCAGAGACATCAAGAAATAACGCCGGAACATTAGTGCAGGCAGCTTCCACAGCAAT
GGCATCCTGGTCATCCAGCGGATAGTTAATGATCAGCCCACTGACGCGTTGCGCGAGAAGATTGTGCACC
GCCGCTTTACAGGCTTCGACGCCGCTTCGTTCTACCATCGACACCACCACGCTGGCACCCAGTTGATCGG
CGCGAGATTTAATCGCCGCGACAATTTGCGACGGCGCGTGCAGGGCCAGACTGGAGGTGGCAACGCCAAT
CAGCAACGACTGTTTGCCCGCCAGTTGTTGTGCCACGCGGTTGGGAATGTAATTCAGCTCCGCCATCGCC
GCTTCCACTTTTTCCCGCGTTTTCGCAGAAACGTGGCTGGCCTGGTTCACCACGCGGGAAACGGTCTGAT
AAGAGACACCGGCATACTCTGCGACATCGTATAACGTTACTGGTTTCACATTCACCACCCTGAATTGACT
CTCTTCCGGGCGCTATCATGCCATACCGCGAAAGGTTTTGCGCCATTCGATGGTGTCCGGGATCTCGACG
CTCTCCCTTATGCGACTCCTGCATTAGGAAGCAGCCCAGTAGTAGGTTGAGGCCGTTGAGCACCGCCGCC
GCAAGGAATGGTGCATGCAAGGAGATGGCGCCCAACAGTCCCCCGGCCACGGGGCCTGCCACCATACCCA
CGCCGAAACAAGCGCTCATGAGCCCGAAGTGGCGAGCCCGATCTTCCCCATCGGTGATGTCGGCGATATA
GGCGCCAGCAACCGCACCTGTGGCGCCGGTGATGCCGGCCACGATGCGTCCGGCGTAGAGGATCGAGATC
TCGATCCCGCGAAATTAATACGACTCACTATAGGGGAATTGTGAGCGGATAACAATTCCCCTCTAGAAAT
AATTTTGTTTAACTTTAAGAAGGAGATATACATATGGCTAGCATGACTGGTGGACAGCAAATGGGTCGCG
GATCCATGGAGAGTAAATACAAGGAGATACTCTTGCTAACAGGCCTGGATAACATCACTGATGAGGAACT
GGATAGGTTTAAGTTCTTTCTTTCAGACGAGTTTAATATTGCCACAGGCAAACTACATACTGCAAACAGA
ATACAAGTAGCTACCTTGATGATTCAAAATGCTGGGGCGGTGTCTGCAGTGATGAAGACCATTCGTATTT
TTCAGAAGTTGAATTATATGCTTTTGGCAAAACGTCTTCAGGAGGAGAAGGAGAAAGTTGATAAGCAATA
CAAATCGGTAACAAAACCAAAGCCACTAAGTCAAGCTGAAATGAGTCCTGCTGCATCTGCAGCCATCAGA
AATGATGTCGCAAAGCAACGTGCTGCACCAAAAGTCTCTCCTCATGTTAAGCCTGAACAGAAACAGATGG
TGGCCCAGCAGGAATCTATCAGAGAAGGGTTTCAGAAGCGCTGTTTGCCAGTTATGGTACTGAAAGCAAA
GAAGCCCTTCACGTTTGAGACCCAAGAAGGCAAGCAGGAGATGTTTCATGCTACAGTGGCTACAGAAAAG
GAATTCTTCTTTGTAAAAGTTTTTAATACACTGCTGAAAGATAAATTCATTCCAAAGAGAATAATTATAA
TAGCAAGATATTATCGGCACAGTGGTTTCTTAGAGGTAAATAGCGCCTCACGTGTGTTAGATGCTGAATC
TGACCAAAAGGTTAATGTCCCGCTGAACATTATCAGAAAAGCTGGTGAAACCCCGAAGATCAACACGCTT
CAAACTCAGCCCCTTGGAACAATTGTGAATGGTTTGTTTGTAGTCCAGAAGGTAACAGAAAAGAAGAAAA
ACATATTATTTGACCTAAGTGACAACACTGGGAAAATGGAAGTACTGGGGGTTAGAAACGAGGACACAAT
GAAATGTAAGGAAGGAGATAAGGTTCGACTTACATTCTTCACACTGTCAAAAAATGGAGAAAAACTACAG
CTGACATCTGGAGTTCATAGCACCATAAAGGTTATTAAGGCCAAAAAAAAAACACTCGAGCACCACCACC
ACCACCACTGAGATCCGGCTGCTAACAAAGCCCGAAAGGAAGCTGAGTTGGCTGCTGCCACCGCTGAGCA
ATAACTAGCATAACCCCTTGGGGCCTCTAAACGGGTCTTGAGGGGTTTTTTGCTGAAAGGAGGAACTATA
TCCGGAT
Features (pLannotate 1.2.2; 20 found; start..end, strand, type, name):
     12..467     +  rep_origin     f1 ori (sequence partly withheld): f1 bacteriophage origin of replication; arrow indicates direction of (+) strand synthesis
    494..598     +  promoter       AmpR promoter: bla
    599..1459    +  CDS            AmpR: β-lactamase; bla; confers resistance to ampicillin, carbenicillin, and related antibiotics
   1630..2218    +  rep_origin     ori: high-copy-number ColE1/pMB1/pBR322/pUC origin of replication
   2404..2546    -  misc_feature   bom: basis of mobility region from pBR322
   2648..2839    -  CDS            rop: Rop protein, which maintains plasmids at low copy number; rop
   2856..3236    +  CDS            YPB1_ECOLX: Protein predicted: Swiss-Prot protein existence level 4. From Escherichia coli.
   3308..3599    -  CDS            TcR (fragment): tetracycline efflux protein; tet; confers resistance to tetracycline
   3614..3635    -  protein_bind   CAP binding site: CAP binding activates transcription in the presence of cAMP. E. coli catabolite activator protein
   3648..4730    -  CDS            lacI: lac repressor; lacI; The lac repressor binds to the lac operator to inhibit transcription in E. coli. This inhibition can be relieved by adding lactose or isopropyl-β-D-thiogalactopyranoside (IPTG).
   4731..4808    -  promoter       lacI promoter: lacI
   4816..5095    -  CDS            TcR (fragment): tetracycline efflux protein; tet; confers resistance to tetracycline
   5117..5135    +  promoter       T7 promoter: promoter for bacteriophage T7 RNA polymerase
   5136..5160    +  protein_bind   lac operator: The lac repressor binds to the lac operator to inhibit transcription in E. coli. This inhibition can be relieved by adding lactose or isopropyl-β-D-thiogalactopyranoside (IPTG). lac repressor encoded by lacI
   5175..5197    +  RBS            RBS: efficient ribosome binding site from bacteriophage T7 gene 10 (Olins and Rangwala, 1989)
   5205..5237    +  CDS            T7 tag (gene 10 leader): leader peptide from bacteriophage T7 gene 10 promotes efficient translation in E. coli
   5247..6275    +  CDS            AIM2: AIM2_HUMAN - Experimental evidence at protein level: Swiss-Prot protein existence level 1. Involved in innate immune response by recognizing cytosolic double-stranded DNA and inducing caspase-1-activating inflammasome formation in macrophages. Upon binding to DNA is thought to undergo oligomerization and to associate with PYCARD initiating the recruitment of caspase-1 precusrsor and processing of interleukin-1 beta and interleukin-18. Detects cytosolic dsDNA of viral and bacterial origin in a non-sequence-specific manner. Can also trigger PYCARD-dependent, caspase-1-independent cell death that
   6282..6299    +  CDS            9xHis (fragment): 9xHis affinity tag
   6309..6358    +  CDS            SET1 (fragment): solubility-enhancement tag derived from T7 phage gene 10B
   6366..6413    +  terminator     T7 terminator: transcription terminator for bacteriophage T7 RNA polymerase
