[The description below was written by a language model from this plasmid's Addgene catalogue record and pLannotate feature annotations shown in this document.]
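Description:
pET21a-hAIM2-His6 is a bacterial expression plasmid built on the Novagen pET21a backbone for producing recombinant human AIM2 in E. coli. The 6,438 bp construct replicates from a pBR322-type origin accompanied by the bom region and the rop gene, which restrains copy number, and it also carries an f1 origin that allows single-stranded DNA production. Selection is by ampicillin through the β-lactamase gene. Short tetracycline-resistance fragments and a predicted E. coli open reading frame annotated in the backbone are non-functional pBR322 remnants.

The 1,029 bp human AIM2 coding sequence was inserted between the BamHI and XhoI sites, both retained. Although the catalogue lists the promoter simply as "lac operator", the feature table shows the standard pET arrangement: a T7 promoter immediately followed by a lac operator, then the T7 gene 10 ribosome binding site. Translation begins with the short T7 tag leader from the backbone, continues in frame through AIM2, and ends with a C-terminal hexahistidine tag (the annotation software labels this as a fragment of a longer His tag) ahead of the T7 terminator. A plasmid-borne lacI gene supplies lac repressor to keep the promoter silent until IPTG induction. Because transcription depends on T7 RNA polymerase, the depositor notes that the plasmid must be moved into a BL21 E. coli strain for expression, while an ordinary cloning strain serves for propagation.

AIM2 is a cytosolic double-stranded DNA sensor that nucleates a caspase-1-activating inflammasome. This construct yields tagged protein suitable for nickel-affinity purification and for in vitro study of its activity.
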