Addgene plasmid #51532: pET21a-hAIM2-His6
Purpose: Express His6-tagged hAIM2 in bacteria
Depositing lab: Emad Alnemri. Depositing organization: Thomas Jefferson University. Publication: AIM2 activates the inflammasome and cell death in response to cytoplasmic DNA. Fernandes-Alnemri T, Yu JW, Datta P, Wu J, Alnemri ES. Nature. 2009 Mar 26;458(7237):509-13. doi: 10.1038/nature07710. Epub 2009 Jan 21. PubMed 19158676.
Backbone
  Vector backbone: pET21a
  Backbone manufacturer: Novagen
  Backbone size w/o insert (bp): 5443
  Total vector size (bp): 6438
  Vector type: Bacterial Expression
Growth in bacteria
  Bacterial resistance: Ampicillin, 100 μg/mL
  Growth temperature: 37°C
  Growth strain: DH5alpha
  Copy number: Unknown
Gene/Insert
  Gene/Insert name: AIM2
  Species: H. sapiens (human)
  Insert size (bp): 1029
  Entrez Gene: AIM2 (a.k.a. PYHIN4)
  Promoter: lac operator
  Tag / fusion protein: T7 (N terminal on backbone); His6 (C terminal on insert)
  Cloning method: Restriction Enzyme; 5′ cloning site BamHI (not destroyed); 3′ cloning site XhoI (not destroyed)
  Sequencing primers: 5′ T7; 3′ His6
Terms and licenses: Academic/Nonprofit Terms; Industry Terms: Not Available to Industry
Depositor comments: For protein expression the plasmid needs to be transformed into BL21 E. coli.
How to cite: pET21a-hAIM2-His6 was a gift from Emad Alnemri (Addgene plasmid # 51532 ; http://n2t.net/addgene:51532 ; RRID:Addgene_51532)
