>Addgene plasmid #51532 | pET21a-hAIM2-His6 | addgene partial sequence | sequence record 80866 | T7 5'-TAATACGACTCACTATAGGG-3'
AATAATTTTGTTTAACTTTAAGAAGGAGATATACATATGGCTAGCATGACTGGTGGACAGCAAATGGGTC
GCGGATCCATGGAGAGTAAATACAAGGAGATACTCTTGCTAACAGGCCTGGATAACATCACTGATGAGGA
ACTGGATAGGTTTAAGTTCTTTCTTTCAGACGAGTTTAATATTGCCACAGGCAAACTACATACTGCAAAC
AGAATACAAGTAGCTACCTTGATGATTCAAAATGCTGGGGCGGTGTCTGCAGTGATGAAGACCATTCGTA
TTTTTCAGAAGTTGAATTATATGCTTTTGGCAAAACGTCTTCAGGAGGAGAAGGAGAAAGTTGATAAGCA
ATACAAATCGGTAACAAAACCAAAGCCACTAAGTCAAGCTGAAATGAGTCCTGCTGCATCTGCAGCCATC
AGAAATGATGTCGCAAAGCAACGTGCTGCACCAAAAGTCTCTCCTCATGTTAAGCCTGAACAGAAACAGA
TGGTGGCCCAGCAGGAATCTATCAGAGAAGGGTTTCAGAAGCGCTGTTTGCCAGTTATGGTACTGAAAGC
AAAGAAGCCCTTCACGTTTGAGACCCAAGAAGGCAAGCAGGAGATGTTTCATGCTACAGTGGCTACAGAA
AAGGAATTCTTCTTTGTAAAAGTTTTTAATACACTGCTGAAAGATAAATTCATTCCAAAGAGAATAATTA
TAATAGCAAGATATTATCGGCACAGTGGTTTCTTAGAGGTAAATAGCGCCTCACGTGTGTTAGATGCTGA
ATCTGACCAAAAGGTTAATGTCCCGCTGAACATTATCAGAAAAGCTGGTGAAACCCCGAAGATCAACACG
CTTCAAACTCAGCCCCTTGGAACAATTGTGAATGGTTTGTTTGTAGTCCAGAA
