>Addgene plasmid #51532 | pET21a-hAIM2-His6 | addgene partial sequence | sequence record 81570 | T7term 5'-GCTAGTTATTGCTCAGCGG-3'
GTTAGCAGCCGGATCTCAGTGGTGGTGGTGGTGGTGCTCGAGTGTTTTTTTTTTGGCCTTAATAACCTTT
ATGGTGCTATGAACTCCAGATGTCAGCTGTAGTTTTTCTCCATTTTTTGACAGTGTGAAGAATGTAAGTC
GAACCTTATCTCCTTCCTTACATTTCATTGTGTCCTCGTTTCTAACCCCCAGTACTTCCATTTTCCCAGT
GTTGTCACTTAGGTCAAATAATATGTTTTTCTTCTTTTCTGTTACCTTCTGGACTACAAACAAACCATTC
ACAATTGTTCCAAGGGGCTGAGTTTGAAGCGTGTTGATCTTCGGGGTTTCACCAGCTTTTCTGATAATGT
TCAGCGGGACATTAACCTTTTGGTCAGATTCAGCATCTAACACACGTGAGGCGCTATTTACCTCTAAGAA
ACCACTGTGCCGATAATATCTTGCTATTATAATTATTCTCTTTGGAATGAATTTATCTTTCAGCAGTGTA
TTAAAAACTTTTACAAAGAAGAATTCCTTTTCTGTAGCCACTGTAGCATGAAACATCTCCTGCTTGCCTT
CTTGGGTCTCAAACGTGAAGGGCTTCTTTGCTTTCAGTACCATAACTGGCAAACAGCGCTTCTGAAACCC
TTCTCTGATAGATTCCTGCTGGGCCACCATCTGTTTCTGTTCAGGCTTAACATGAGGAGAGACTTTTGGT
GCAGCACGTTGCTTTGCGACATCATTTCTGATGGCTGCAGATGCAGCAGGACTCATTTCAGCTTGACTTA
GTGGCTTTGGTTTTGTTACCGATTTGTATTGCTTATCAACTTTCTCCTTCTCCTCCTGAAGACGTTTTGC
CAAAAGCATATAATTCAACTTCTGAAAAATACGAATGGTCTTCATCACTGCAGA
